Addgene plasmid #113808: pTCFL5-donor
Purpose: CRISPR donor plasmid to tag human transcription factor TCFL5 with GFP
Depositing lab: Kevin White. Depositing organization: University of Chicago.
Backbone
  Vector backbone: pUC19
  Vector type: CRISPR
Growth in bacteria
  Bacterial resistance: Ampicillin, 100 μg/mL
  Growth temperature: 37°C
  Growth strain: DH5alpha
  Copy number: High Copy
Gene/Insert
  Gene/Insert name: TCFL5 homology arms flanking EGFP-IRES-Neo cassette
  Species: H. sapiens (human)
  Mutation: hg38:20:62842215:T>A
  Entrez Gene: TCFL5 (a.k.a. CHA, E2BP-1, Figlb, bHLHe82)
  Cloning method: Gibson Cloning
  Sequencing primers: 5′ M13pUC-fwd; 3′ M13pUC-rev
Terms and licenses: Academic/Nonprofit Terms; Industry Terms: Not Available to Industry
Depositor comments: Cloning source: K562. Use with plasmid pTCFL5.1.0-gDNA
How to cite: pTCFL5-donor was a gift from Kevin White (Addgene plasmid # 113808 ; http://n2t.net/addgene:113808 ; RRID:Addgene_113808)
