[The description below was written by a language model from this plasmid's Addgene catalogue record and pLannotate feature annotations shown in this document.]
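Description:
pTCFL5-donor is a homology-directed repair template built in the high-copy pUC19 backbone, designed to knock a GFP tag into the endogenous human TCFL5 transcription factor gene by CRISPR. It is propagated in E. coli through the pUC-type ColE1 origin and selected with ampicillin via the β-lactamase gene. Remnants of the lac promoter/operator, lacZα and the pUC multiple cloning site flank the insert, which was assembled by Gibson cloning from genomic DNA of K562 cells.

The payload is a promoterless EGFP-IRES-Neo cassette set between TCFL5 homology arms. The feature table shows a fragment of TCFL5 coding sequence at the end of the upstream arm, followed on the same strand by a short match to a TEV-cleavage/His composite tag, an S-Tag, and then EGFP. This is consistent with a C-terminal fusion of the tag module to the TCFL5 protein, although the record does not state the reading-frame details. Downstream, an EMCV IRES drives translation of the Tn5 neomycin phosphotransferase from the same transcript. G418 resistance should therefore depend on integration at a transcribed locus, since no mammalian promoter is annotated. The small C9orf85 and C8orf17 hits in the upstream arm are probably spurious similarity matches within genomic sequence. The downstream arm carries no annotation.

A single-base change (T>A at a chromosome 20 position in hg38) is recorded, but its purpose is not stated. The plasmid is meant to be used with its companion guide RNA plasmid, pTCFL5.1.0-gDNA, to generate cell lines expressing GFP-tagged TCFL5 from the native locus.
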