Features (pLannotate 1.2.2; 19 found; start..end, strand, type, name):
      1..21      +  misc_feature   MCS (fragment): pUC18/19 multiple cloning site
     58..74      -  protein_bind   lac operator: The lac repressor binds to the lac operator to inhibit transcription in E. coli. This inhibition can be relieved by adding lactose or isopropyl-β-D-thiogalactopyranoside (IPTG). lac repressor encoded by lacI
     82..112     -  promoter       lac promoter: promoter for the E. coli lac operon
    127..148     -  protein_bind   CAP binding site: CAP binding activates transcription in the presence of cAMP. E. coli catabolite activator protein
    161..253     -  CDS            lacI (fragment): lac repressor; lacI; The lac repressor binds to the lac operator to inhibit transcription in E. coli. This inhibition can be relieved by adding lactose or isopropyl-β-D-thiogalactopyranoside (IPTG).
    436..1024    -  rep_origin     ori: high-copy-number ColE1/pMB1/pBR322/pUC origin of replication
   1195..2055    -  CDS            AmpR: β-lactamase; bla; confers resistance to ampicillin, carbenicillin, and related antibiotics
   2056..2160    -  promoter       AmpR promoter: bla
   2255..2290    +  CDS            rop (fragment): Rop protein, which maintains plasmids at low copy number; rop
   2392..2491    +  misc_feature   bom (fragment): basis of mobility region from pBR322
   2497..2654    -  CDS            lacZα (fragment): LacZα fragment of β-galactosidase; lacZ fragment
   3088..3195    +  CDS            C9orf85 (fragment): CI085_HUMAN - Experimental evidence at protein level: Swiss-Prot protein existence level 1. From Homo sapiens (Human).
   3253..3357    -  CDS            C8orf17 (fragment): MOST1_HUMAN - Experimental evidence at protein level: Swiss-Prot protein existence level 1. May be involved in cell survival, proliferation and progression of cancer cells. From Homo sapiens (Human).
   3734..3856    +  CDS            TCFL5 (fragment): TCFL5_HUMAN - Also known as CHA, E2BP1. Experimental evidence at transcript level: Swiss-Prot protein existence level 2. Putative transcription factor. Isoform 3 may play a role in early spermatogenesis. From Homo sapiens (Human).
   3877..3897    +  CDS            capTEV™ (fragment): composite tag for in vivo biotinylation, TEV protease cleavage, and 6xHis tagging
   3911..3955    +  CDS            S-Tag: affinity and epitope tag derived from pancreatic ribonuclease A
   4046..4765    +  CDS            EGFP: the original enhanced GFP (Yang et al., 1996) mammalian codon-optimized
   4803..5388    +  misc_feature   IRES2: internal ribosome entry site (IRES) of the encephalomyocarditis virus (EMCV)
   5470..6273    +  CDS            NeoR/KanR: aminoglycoside phosphotransferase from Tn5; aph(3')-II (or nptII); confers resistance to neomycin, kanamycin, and G418 (Geneticin®)
>Addgene plasmid #113808 | pTCFL5-donor | depositor full sequence | sequence record 214769 | Full Sequence
GACCTGCAGGCATGCAAGCTTGGCGTAATCATGGTCATAGCTGTTTCCTGTGTGAAATTGTTATCCGCTC
ACAATTCCACACAACATACGAGCCGGAAGCATAAAGTGTAAAGCCTGGGGTGCCTAATGAGTGAGCTAAC
TCACATTAATTGCGTTGCGCTCACTGCCCGCTTTCCAGTCGGGAAACCTGTCGTGCCAGCTGCATTAATG
AATCGGCCAACGCGCGGGGAGAGGCGGTTTGCGTATTGGGCGCTCTTCCGCTTCCTCGCTCACTGACTCG
CTGCGCTCGGTCGTTCGGCTGCGGCGAGCGGTATCAGCTCACTCAAAGGCGGTAATACGGTTATCCACAG
AATCAGGGGATAACGCAGGAAAGAACATGTGAGCAAAAGGCCAGCAAAAGGCCAGGAACCGTAAAAAGGC
CGCGTTGCTGGCGTTTTTCCATAGGCTCCGCCCCCCTGACGAGCATCACAAAAATCGACGCTCAAGTCAG
AGGTGGCGAAACCCGACAGGACTATAAAGATACCAGGCGTTTCCCCCTGGAAGCTCCCTCGTGCGCTCTC
CTGTTCCGACCCTGCCGCTTACCGGATACCTGTCCGCCTTTCTCCCTTCGGGAAGCGTGGCGCTTTCTCA
TAGCTCACGCTGTAGGTATCTCAGTTCGGTGTAGGTCGTTCGCTCCAAGCTGGGCTGTGTGCACGAACCC
CCCGTTCAGCCCGACCGCTGCGCCTTATCCGGTAACTATCGTCTTGAGTCCAACCCGGTAAGACACGACT
TATCGCCACTGGCAGCAGCCACTGGTAACAGGATTAGCAGAGCGAGGTATGTAGGCGGTGCTACAGAGTT
CTTGAAGTGGTGGCCTAACTACGGCTACACTAGAAGGACAGTATTTGGTATCTGCGCTCTGCTGAAGCCA
GTTACCTTCGGAAAAAGAGTTGGTAGCTCTTGATCCGGCAAACAAACCACCGCTGGTAGCGGTGGTTTTT
TTGTTTGCAAGCAGCAGATTACGCGCAGAAAAAAAGGATCTCAAGAAGATCCTTTGATCTTTTCTACGGG
GTCTGACGCTCAGTGGAACGAAAACTCACGTTAAGGGATTTTGGTCATGAGATTATCAAAAAGGATCTTC
ACCTAGATCCTTTTAAATTAAAAATGAAGTTTTAAATCAATCTAAAGTATATATGAGTAAACTTGGTCTG
ACAGTTACCAATGCTTAATCAGTGAGGCACCTATCTCAGCGATCTGTCTATTTCGTTCATCCATAGTTGC
CTGACTCCCCGTCGTGTAGATAACTACGATACGGGAGGGCTTACCATCTGGCCCCAGTGCTGCAATGATA
CCGCGAGACCCACGCTCACCGGCTCCAGATTTATCAGCAATAAACCAGCCAGCCGGAAGGGCCGAGCGCA
GAAGTGGTCCTGCAACTTTATCCGCCTCCATCCAGTCTATTAATTGTTGCCGGGAAGCTAGAGTAAGTAG
TTCGCCAGTTAATAGTTTGCGCAACGTTGTTGCCATTGCTACAGGCATCGTGGTGTCACGCTCGTCGTTT
GGTATGGCTTCATTCAGCTCCGGTTCCCAACGATCAAGGCGAGTTACATGATCCCCCATGTTGTGCAAAA
AAGCGGTTAGCTCCTTCGGTCCTCCGATCGTTGTCAGAAGTAAGTTGGCCGCAGTGTTATCACTCATGGT
TATGGCAGCACTGCATAATTCTCTTACTGTCATGCCATCCGTAAGATGCTTTTCTGTGACTGGTGAGTAC
TCAACCAAGTCATTCTGAGAATAGTGTATGCGGCGACCGAGTTGCTCTTGCCCGGCGTCAATACGGGATA
ATACCGCGCCACATAGCAGAACTTTAAAAGTGCTCATCATTGGAAAACGTTCTTCGGGGCGAAAACTCTC
AAGGATCTTACCGCTGTTGAGATCCAGTTCGATGTAACCCACTCGTGCACCCAACTGATCTTCAGCATCT
TTTACTTTCACCAGCGTTTCTGGGTGAGCAAAAACAGGAAGGCAAAATGCCGCAAAAAAGGGAATAAGGG
CGACACGGAAATGTTGAATACTCATACTCTTCCTTTTTCAATATTATTGAAGCATTTATCAGGGTTATTG
TCTCATGAGCGGATACATATTTGAATGTATTTAGAAAAATAAACAAATAGGGGTTCCGCGCACATTTCCC
CGAAAAGTGCCACCTGACGTCTAAGAAACCATTATTATCATGACATTAACCTATAAAAATAGGCGTATCA
CGAGGCCCTTTCGTCTCGCGCGTTTCGGTGATGACGGTGAAAACCTCTGACACATGCAGCTCCCGGAGAC
GGTCACAGCTTGTCTGTAAGCGGATGCCGGGAGCAGACAAGCCCGTCAGGGCGCGTCAGCGGGTGTTGGC
GGGTGTCGGGGCTGGCTTAACTATGCGGCATCAGAGCAGATTGTACTGAGAGTGCACCATATGCGGTGTG
AAATACCGCACAGATGCGTAAGGAGAAAATACCGCATCAGGCGCCATTCGCCATTCAGGCTGCGCAACTG
TTGGGAAGGGCGATCGGTGCGGGCCTCTTCGCTATTACGCCAGCTGGCGAAAGGGGGATGTGCTGCAAGG
CGATTAAGTTGGGTAACGCCAGGGTTTTCCCAGTCACGACGTTGTAAAACGACGGCCAGTGAATTCGAGC
TCGGTACCCCCCCTTCCTTTCTTCCTCACCGTTCATTTGTTGAAAAGGGAATGATTTGTCCCGTAGACGT
TTCCACATTCTGCCCGTGGTGGTTGGCGCCTGTCATCGGGCCGTCGCCTGTGCCCCTCTCTTCCTCTCAG
TCTCCTTCGGGAGGTTGAGACTGACCCCACCATTATAATTGAGGCCTTTTGTAAAAGACAGGTGGTGTGA
CAGGAGCAAGCTCAGCCCACCCCCACCCTGCTGGCAGGGTCTCCCCAAGGACAGAGCCATCTCAGCGAGC
AGCACCTCCACCTTGCTGGCCTTGGAACCCTGAGTGTGTGGCAGTGCAGAGGGCAAGGCAGTCGCCCTGG
GGTGGGGGTAGATGCCCCTGACTTGTTAATTGTTGAAACTTTTTAAAAATTTATTTTTTTGAGACGGAGT
TTCACTCTTGTTGCCCAGACTGGAGTGCAATGGCATGATCTCGGCTCACTGCAACCTCCACCTCCCAGGC
TCAAGAGATTGTCCTGCCTCAGCCTCCCAAGTAGCTGGGGTCACAAGATGCTTGCCACCACGCCCAGCTA
ATTTTTGTATTTTTAGTAGAGATGGGGTTTCACCATGTTAATCAGGCTGGTCCTGAACTCCTGACGTCAG
GTGATCCACCCACCTCGGCCTCCCAAAGTGCTGGGATTATAGGCGTGAGCCGCCACGCCCGGCCTGAAAC
GTTTTAATATATACACTCTACCTTCTCTCACACGCTGGGTTTACAGGTTTATTAGCTAGGGCCCATTAGC
GGTTGAAACGTTCATGTCATGTATATTTTACCACAATAAAATCAATACAGTGTGGCCAGACATTCTGAGT
ATTGGAAAAACAAAAGTACATGTACAGTGTAACTGCTATTTGAAAAAAAAAAAGTTAAAATCTGTTTATT
ATATAAATCCCCTTGTGAGGTAAGACACAAGTTTGTGAATGACACCTTAAAACAGCGTATTCTAAAGTCA
TTTACTTAGCTCTTAATTTGAACCTTTTGCACTTTGGAAGACAGCAGTTTTCATGTCAGTTAATTCAGTA
TGTTAACCGTCACTTCTTCACTGCAGGAATTTGAGAGCGTATTTTGCGGTAAAACTGGCCGAAGGCTAAA
GCTGACCAGACCGGACTCCTTGGTGACCTGTCCTGCACAGGGGAGTTTACAGAGCAGCCCCTCGATGGAG
ATCAAGGGGATTCCAACTACTGCAAGCGAGAATCTTTATTTTCAGGGCGCCGCCAAATTCAAAGAAACCG
CTGCTGCTAAATTCGAACGCCAGCACATGGACAGCGGAGGTGGAGGTTCGAGCGGTCCCTCGGGTTCGTC
GAGCCTGGAAGTTCTGTTCCAGGGGCCCCTGTCGTCGAGCGGTCCCTCGGGTTCGATGGTGAGCAAAGGC
GAGGAGCTGTTCACCGGGGTGGTGCCCATCCTGGTCGAGCTGGACGGCGACGTAAACGGCCACAAGTTCA
GCGTGTCCGGCGAGGGCGAGGGCGATGCCACCTACGGCAAGCTGACCCTGAAGTTCATCTGCACCACCGG
CAAGCTGCCCGTGCCCTGGCCCACCCTCGTGACCACCCTGACCTACGGCGTGCAGTGCTTCAGCCGCTAC
CCCGACCACATGAAGCAGCACGACTTCTTCAAGTCCGCCATGCCCGAAGGCTACGTCCAGGAGCGCACCA
TCTTCTTCAAGGACGACGGCAACTACAAGACCCGCGCCGAGGTGAAGTTCGAGGGCGACACCCTGGTGAA
CCGCATCGAGCTGAAGGGCATCGACTTCAAGGAGGACGGCAACATCCTGGGGCACAAGCTGGAGTACAAC
TACAACAGCCACAACGTCTATATCATGGCCGACAAGCAGAAGAACGGCATCAAGGTGAACTTCAAGATCC
GCCACAACATCGAGGACGGCAGCGTGCAGCTCGCCGACCACTACCAGCAGAACACCCCCATCGGCGACGG
CCCCGTGCTGCTGCCCGACAACCACTACCTGAGCACCCAGTCCGCCCTGAGCAAAGACCCCAACGAGAAG
CGCGATCACATGGTCCTTAAGGAGTTCGTGACCGCCGCCGGGATCACTCTCGGCATGGACGAGCTGTACA
AGTAATGATCTAGAGTCGAGTTAATTAAGAATTCCGCCCCCCCCCCTCTCCCTCCCCCCCCCTAACGTTA
CTGGCCGAAGCCGCTTGGAATAAGGCCGGTGTGCGTTTGTCTATATGTTATTTTCCACCATATTGCCGTC
TTTTGGCAATGTGAGGGCCCGGAAACCTGGCCCTGTCTTCTTGACGAGCATTCCTAGGGGTCTTTCCCCT
CTCGCCAAAGGAATGCAGGGTCTGTTGAATGTCGTGAAGGAAGCAGTTCCTCTGGAAGCTTCTTGAAGAC
AAACAACGTCTGTAGCGACCCTTTGCAGGCAGCGGAACCCCCCACCTGGCGACAGGTGCCTCTGCGGCCA
AAAGCCACGTGTATAAGATACACCTGCAAAGGCGGCACAACCCCAGTGCCACGTTGTGAGTTGGATAGTT
GTGGAAAGAGTCAAATGGCTCTCCTCAAGCGTATTCAACAAGGGGCTGAAGGATGCCCAGAAGGTACCCC
ATTGTATGGGATCTGATCTGGGGCCTCGGTGCACATGCTTTACATGTGTTTAGTCGAGGTTAAAAAAACG
TCTAGGCCCCCCGAACCACGGGGACGTGGTTTTCCTTTGAAAAACACGATGATAATATGGCCACAACCTG
TTACATTGCACAAGATAAAAATATATCATCACGAACAGTAAAACTGTCTGCTTACATAAACAGTAATACA
AGGGGTGTTATGGGATCGGCCATTGAACAAGATGGATTGCACGCAGGTTCTCCGGCCGCTTGGGTGGAGA
GGCTATTCGGCTATGACTGGGCACAACAGACAATCGGCTGCTCTGATGCCGCCGTGTTCCGGCTGTCAGC
GCAGGGGCGCCCGGTTCTTTTTGTCAAGACCGACCTGTCCGGTGCCCTGAATGAACTGCAGGACGAGGCA
GCGCGGCTATCGTGGCTGGCCACGACGGGCGTTCCTTGCGCAGCTGTGCTCGACGTTGTCACTGAAGCGG
GAAGGGACTGGCTGCTATTGGGCGAAGTGCCGGGGCAGGATCTCCTGTCATCTCACCTTGCTCCTGCCGA
GAAAGTATCCATCATGGCTGATGCAATGCGGCGGCTGCATACGCTTGATCCGGCTACCTGCCCATTCGAC
CACCAAGCGAAACATCGCATCGAGCGAGCACGTACTCGGATGGAAGCCGGTCTTGTCGATCAGGATGATC
TGGACGAAGAGCATCAGGGGCTCGCGCCAGCCGAACTGTTCGCCAGGCTCAAGGCGCGCATGCCCGACGG
CGAGGATCTCGTCGTGACCCATGGCGATGCCTGCTTGCCGAATATCATGGTGGAAAATGGCCGCTTTTCT
GGATTCATCGACTGTGGCCGGCTGGGTGTGGCGGACCGCTATCAGGACATAGCGTTGGCTACCCGTGATA
TTGCTGAAGAGCTTGGCGGCGAATGGGCTGACCGCTTCCTCGTGCTTTACGGTATCGCCGCTCCCGATTC
GCAGCGCATCGCCTTCTATCGCCTTCTTGACGAGTTCTTCTGAGTCTCGGACTGAACAGGAATCCTCGGG
GGGTGAACAGCCATTCCTTCGTGACCTGTGCACGCCTTCTGCAACCCTGGAGCTCTGCTCGGCTAGTCTG
ACTCGAAAAGGGCGTGACTCAAGCTGACGGGACTCCAGTAGGGACTTTGAGAGCACATTTTGTAAAAATA
TTTATCTAGACGCAAATGCTTATCCATGAATGTCCTCTTAGACCATTTGGGGATGAAGCCATCTTAATAA
TTAGTAATAATTAATTAGTAATAATTAGTAAGCATTTTCTCAATGCTCTGATTCCATCATGTTTTCTTAA
CATGATAACTTAAAAAATTGACATCCTTTGTACTTTCTTTAATCTTAAAAAGTACACGGCTTTTTACTTA
TTTACCTTTTAAATATGCCCCTTTAGCAATTGGAACAAGTTAAATTGTTAACTAAAAACAGTTTGGAAAT
TTTATTTCATTCGTTATATCACACCCCCTTGTCATGACTCTGAGTCACGTGCTGCTGTATTGCAACGTGC
AGGACCATTTTAAACCTGTGTGCTAAAAATTTTCCAGATACTTGCTTTAAAGCTACTTTTGTCCACAAAT
GAAATACTGTCACAGTAGACGCTTAAATGCCACGTTTTCATACCAAGAGTCATTCATTACTTCATGTGTC
ACAAACTGTGGTGTTTGGAATTGGGTTTTTCAATGAGTGGCTTTACTTATCAATCACAACAGGTAATAGC
AATAGACGTTAGTGCAATACAAAGTCACCCTCAATAAATACTGTTAATTGGAGATGTGAGTTTGTACACA
AAACATCAGACTAGACCTTTGTATGGGAGAGAATTTACTGTACATTAAATTCTTTATTTTTTGTTACTCT
GTAGCCAGTCATTAATCTGAAGGTTTAATATATCATTTTATTGGGATGAGATCATAGTCTTTACACAAAT
GCTATGTAAACAAGTTACTGAATATTTTTCACCTCGTGGAGTTGTACACAACCTTTTATATATACACACC
CTACCTTCTCTCAAATGCTGGGCTTACAGGTTTATTAGCTAGGGCCTTTTGAGGTATGCTGTCAGGCG
