LOCUS       Exported 7349 bp ds-DNA circular SYN 13-MAY-2021
DEFINITION  CRISPR donor plasmid to tag human transcription factor TCFL5 with
            GFP.
ACCESSION   .
VERSION     .
KEYWORDS    pTCFL5-donor
SOURCE      synthetic DNA construct
  ORGANISM  synthetic DNA construct
REFERENCE   1 (bases 1 to 7349)
  TITLE     White lab ENCODE plasmids to tag human transcription factors with
            GFP
REFERENCE   2 (bases 1 to 7349)
  AUTHORS   .
  TITLE     Direct Submission
  JOURNAL   Exported May 13, 2021 from SnapGene Server 1.1.58
            http://www.snapgene.com
FEATURES             Location/Qualifiers
     source          1..7349
                     /organism="synthetic DNA construct"
                     /mol_type="other DNA"
     primer_bind     complement(34..50)
                     /label=M13 rev
                     /note="common sequencing primer, one of multiple similar
                     variants"
     primer_bind     complement(34..50)
                     /label=M13 Reverse
                     /note="In lacZ gene. Also called M13-rev"
     primer_bind     complement(47..69)
                     /label=M13/pUC Reverse
                     /note="In lacZ gene"
     protein_bind    58..74
                     /label=lac operator
                     /bound_moiety="lac repressor encoded by lacI"
                     /note="The lac repressor binds to the lac operator to
                     inhibit transcription in E. coli. This inhibition can be
                     relieved by adding lactose or
                     isopropyl-beta-D-thiogalactopyranoside (IPTG)."
     promoter        complement(82..112)
                     /label=lac promoter
                     /note="promoter for the E. coli lac operon"
     protein_bind    127..148
                     /label=CAP binding site
                     /bound_moiety="E. coli catabolite activator protein"
                     /note="CAP binding activates transcription in the presence
                     of cAMP."
     primer_bind     complement(265..282)
                     /label=L4440
                     /note="L4440 vector, forward primer"
     rep_origin      complement(436..1024)
                     /direction=LEFT
                     /label=ori
                     /note="high-copy-number ColE1/pMB1/pBR322/pUC origin of
                     replication"
     primer_bind     complement(516..535)
                     /label=pBR322ori-F
                     /note="pBR322 origin, forward primer"
     CDS             complement(1195..2055)
                     /codon_start=1
                     /gene="bla"
                     /product="beta-lactamase"
                     /label=AmpR
                     /note="confers resistance to ampicillin, carbenicillin, and
                     related antibiotics"
                     /translation="MSIQHFRVALIPFFAAFCLPVFAHPETLVKVKDAEDQLGARVGYI
                     ELDLNSGKILESFRPEERFPMMSTFKVLLCGAVLSRIDAGQEQLGRRIHYSQNDLVEYS
                     PVTEKHLTDGMTVRELCSAAITMSDNTAANLLLTTIGGPKELTAFLHNMGDHVTRLDRW
                     EPELNEAIPNDERDTTMPVAMATTLRKLLTGELLTLASRQQLIDWMEADKVAGPLLRSA
                     LPAGWFIADKSGAGERGSRGIIAALGPDGKPSRIVVIYTTGSQATMDERNRQIAEIGAS
                     LIKHW"
     primer_bind     1818..1837
                     /label=Amp-R
                     /note="Ampicillin resistance gene, reverse primer"
     promoter        complement(2056..2160)
                     /gene="bla"
                     /label=AmpR promoter
     primer_bind     2228..2246
                     /label=pBRforEco
                     /note="pBR322 vectors, upsteam of EcoRI site, forward
                     primer"
     primer_bind     complement(2284..2306)
                     /label=pGEX 3'
                     /note="pGEX vectors, reverse primer"
     primer_bind     2406..2425
                     /label=pRS-marker
                     /note="pRS vectors, use to sequence yeast selectable
                     marker"
     primer_bind     2619..2641
                     /label=M13/pUC Forward
                     /note="In lacZ gene"
     primer_bind     2633..2650
                     /label=M13 Forward
                     /note="In lacZ gene. Also called M13-F20 or M13 (-21)
                     Forward"
     primer_bind     2634..2650
                     /label=M13 fwd
                     /note="common sequencing primer, one of multiple similar
                     variants"
     CDS             3877..3897
                     /codon_start=1
                     /product="tobacco etch virus (TEV) protease recognition and
                     cleavage site"
                     /label=TEV site
                     /translation="ENLYFQG"
     CDS             3910..3954
                     /codon_start=1
                     /product="affinity and epitope tag derived from pancreatic
                     ribonuclease A"
                     /label=S-Tag
                     /translation="KETAAAKFERQHMDS"
     CDS             3994..4017
                     /codon_start=1
                     /product="recognition and cleavage site for human
                     rhinovirus 3C and PreScission proteases"
                     /label=HRV 3C site
                     /translation="LEVLFQGP"
     CDS             4045..4764
                     /codon_start=1
                     /product="the original enhanced GFP (Yang et al., 1996)"
                     /label=EGFP
                     /note="mammalian codon-optimized"
                     /translation="MVSKGEELFTGVVPILVELDGDVNGHKFSVSGEGEGDATYGKLTL
                     KFICTTGKLPVPWPTLVTTLTYGVQCFSRYPDHMKQHDFFKSAMPEGYVQERTIFFKDD
                     GNYKTRAEVKFEGDTLVNRIELKGIDFKEDGNILGHKLEYNYNSHNVYIMADKQKNGIK
                     VNFKIRHNIEDGSVQLADHYQQNTPIGDGPVLLPDNHYLSTQSALSKDPNEKRDHMVLK
                     EFVTAAGITLGMDELYK"
     primer_bind     complement(4090..4111)
                     /label=EGFP-N
                     /note="EGFP, reverse primer"
     primer_bind     complement(4351..4370)
                     /label=EXFP-R
                     /note="For distinguishing EGFP variants, reverse primer"
     misc_feature    4802..5387
                     /label=IRES2
                     /note="internal ribosome entry site (IRES) of the
                     encephalomyocarditis virus (EMCV)"
     primer_bind     complement(4968..4985)
                     /label=IRES reverse
                     /note="IRES internal ribosome entry site, reverse primer.
                     Also called pCDH-rev"
     primer_bind     5195..5214
                     /label=IRES-F
                     /note="IRES internal ribosome entry site, forward primer"
     CDS             5469..6272
                     /codon_start=1
                     /gene="aph(3')-II (or nptII)"
                     /product="aminoglycoside phosphotransferase from Tn5"
                     /label=NeoR/KanR
                     /note="confers resistance to neomycin, kanamycin, and G418
                     (Geneticin(R))"
                     /translation="MGSAIEQDGLHAGSPAAWVERLFGYDWAQQTIGCSDAAVFRLSAQ
                     GRPVLFVKTDLSGALNELQDEAARLSWLATTGVPCAAVLDVVTEAGRDWLLLGEVPGQD
                     LLSSHLAPAEKVSIMADAMRRLHTLDPATCPFDHQAKHRIERARTRMEAGLVDQDDLDE
                     EHQGLAPAELFARLKARMPDGEDLVVTHGDACLPNIMVENGRFSGFIDCGRLGVADRYQ
                     DIALATRDIAEELGGEWADRFLVLYGIAAPDSQRIAFYRLLDEFF"
     primer_bind     complement(5532..5551)
                     /label=Neo-R
                     /note="Neomycin resistance gene, reverse primer"
     primer_bind     6142..6161
                     /label=Neo-F
                     /note="Neomycin resistance gene, forward primer"
ORIGIN
        1 gacctgcagg catgcaagct tggcgtaatc atggtcatag ctgtttcctg tgtgaaattg
       61 ttatccgctc acaattccac acaacatacg agccggaagc ataaagtgta aagcctgggg
      121 tgcctaatga gtgagctaac tcacattaat tgcgttgcgc tcactgcccg ctttccagtc
      181 gggaaacctg tcgtgccagc tgcattaatg aatcggccaa cgcgcgggga gaggcggttt
      241 gcgtattggg cgctcttccg cttcctcgct cactgactcg ctgcgctcgg tcgttcggct
      301 gcggcgagcg gtatcagctc actcaaaggc ggtaatacgg ttatccacag aatcagggga
      361 taacgcagga aagaacatgt gagcaaaagg ccagcaaaag gccaggaacc gtaaaaaggc
      421 cgcgttgctg gcgtttttcc ataggctccg cccccctgac gagcatcaca aaaatcgacg
      481 ctcaagtcag aggtggcgaa acccgacagg actataaaga taccaggcgt ttccccctgg
      541 aagctccctc gtgcgctctc ctgttccgac cctgccgctt accggatacc tgtccgcctt
      601 tctcccttcg ggaagcgtgg cgctttctca tagctcacgc tgtaggtatc tcagttcggt
      661 gtaggtcgtt cgctccaagc tgggctgtgt gcacgaaccc cccgttcagc ccgaccgctg
      721 cgccttatcc ggtaactatc gtcttgagtc caacccggta agacacgact tatcgccact
      781 ggcagcagcc actggtaaca ggattagcag agcgaggtat gtaggcggtg ctacagagtt
      841 cttgaagtgg tggcctaact acggctacac tagaagaaca gtatttggta tctgcgctct
      901 gctgaagcca gttaccttcg gaaaaagagt tggtagctct tgatccggca aacaaaccac
      961 cgctggtagc ggtggttttt ttgtttgcaa gcagcagatt acgcgcagaa aaaaaggatc
     1021 tcaagaagat cctttgatct tttctacggg gtctgacgct cagtggaacg aaaactcacg
     1081 ttaagggatt ttggtcatga gattatcaaa aaggatcttc acctagatcc ttttaaatta
     1141 aaaatgaagt tttaaatcaa tctaaagtat atatgagtaa acttggtctg acagttacca
     1201 atgcttaatc agtgaggcac ctatctcagc gatctgtcta tttcgttcat ccatagttgc
     1261 ctgactcccc gtcgtgtaga taactacgat acgggagggc ttaccatctg gccccagtgc
     1321 tgcaatgata ccgcgagacc cacgctcacc ggctccagat ttatcagcaa taaaccagcc
     1381 agccggaagg gccgagcgca gaagtggtcc tgcaacttta tccgcctcca tccagtctat
     1441 taattgttgc cgggaagcta gagtaagtag ttcgccagtt aatagtttgc gcaacgttgt
     1501 tgccattgct acaggcatcg tggtgtcacg ctcgtcgttt ggtatggctt cattcagctc
     1561 cggttcccaa cgatcaaggc gagttacatg atcccccatg ttgtgcaaaa aagcggttag
     1621 ctccttcggt cctccgatcg ttgtcagaag taagttggcc gcagtgttat cactcatggt
     1681 tatggcagca ctgcataatt ctcttactgt catgccatcc gtaagatgct tttctgtgac
     1741 tggtgagtac tcaaccaagt cattctgaga atagtgtatg cggcgaccga gttgctcttg
     1801 cccggcgtca atacgggata ataccgcgcc acatagcaga actttaaaag tgctcatcat
     1861 tggaaaacgt tcttcggggc gaaaactctc aaggatctta ccgctgttga gatccagttc
     1921 gatgtaaccc actcgtgcac ccaactgatc ttcagcatct tttactttca ccagcgtttc
     1981 tgggtgagca aaaacaggaa ggcaaaatgc cgcaaaaaag ggaataaggg cgacacggaa
     2041 atgttgaata ctcatactct tcctttttca atattattga agcatttatc agggttattg
     2101 tctcatgagc ggatacatat ttgaatgtat ttagaaaaat aaacaaatag gggttccgcg
     2161 cacatttccc cgaaaagtgc cacctgacgt ctaagaaacc attattatca tgacattaac
     2221 ctataaaaat aggcgtatca cgaggccctt tcgtctcgcg cgtttcggtg atgacggtga
     2281 aaacctctga cacatgcagc tcccggagac ggtcacagct tgtctgtaag cggatgccgg
     2341 gagcagacaa gcccgtcagg gcgcgtcagc gggtgttggc gggtgtcggg gctggcttaa
     2401 ctatgcggca tcagagcaga ttgtactgag agtgcaccat atgcggtgtg aaataccgca
     2461 cagatgcgta aggagaaaat accgcatcag gcgccattcg ccattcaggc tgcgcaactg
     2521 ttgggaaggg cgatcggtgc gggcctcttc gctattacgc cagctggcga aagggggatg
     2581 tgctgcaagg cgattaagtt gggtaacgcc agggttttcc cagtcacgac gttgtaaaac
     2641 gacggccagt gaattcgagc tcggtacccc cccttccttt cttcctcacc gttcatttgt
     2701 tgaaaaggga atgatttgtc ccgtagacgt ttccacattc tgcccgtggt ggttggcgcc
     2761 tgtcatcggg ccgtcgcctg tgcccctctc ttcctctcag tctccttcgg gaggttgaga
     2821 ctgaccccac cattataatt gaggcctttt gtaaaagaca ggtggtgtga caggagcaag
     2881 ctcagcccac ccccaccctg ctggcagggt ctccccaagg acagagccat ctcagcgagc
     2941 agcacctcca ccttgctggc cttggaaccc tgagtgtgtg gcagtgcaga gggcaaggca
     3001 gtcgccctgg ggtgggggta gatgcccctg acttgttaat tgttgaaact ttttaaaaat
     3061 ttattttttt gagacggagt ttcactcttg ttgcccagac tggagtgcaa tggcatgatc
     3121 tcggctcact gcaacctcca cctcccaggc tcaagagatt gtcctgcctc agcctcccaa
     3181 gtagctgggg tcacaagatg cttgccacca cgcccagcta atttttgtat ttttagtaga
     3241 gatggggttt caccatgtta atcaggctgg tcctgaactc ctgacgtcag gtgatccacc
     3301 cacctcggcc tcccaaagtg ctgggattat aggcgtgagc cgccacgccc ggcctgaaac
     3361 gttttaatat atacactcta ccttctctca cacgctgggt ttacaggttt attagctagg
     3421 gcccattagc ggttgaaacg ttcatgtcat gtatatttta ccacaataaa atcaatacag
     3481 tgtggccaga cattctgagt attggaaaaa caaaagtaca tgtacagtgt aactgctatt
     3541 tgaaaaaaaa aagttaaaat ctgtttatta tataaatccc cttgtgaggt aagacacaag
     3601 tttgtgaatg acaccttaaa acagcgtatt ctaaagtcat ttacttagct cttaatttga
     3661 accttttgca ctttggaaga cagcagtttt catgtcagtt aattcagtat gttaaccgtc
     3721 acttcttcac tgcaggaatt tgagagcgta ttttgcggta aaactggccg aaggctaaag
     3781 ctgaccagac cggactcctt ggtgacctgt cctgcacagg ggagtttaca gagcagcccc
     3841 tcgatggaga tcaaggggat tccaactact gcaagcgaga atctttattt tcagggcgcc
     3901 gccaaattca aagaaaccgc tgctgctaaa ttcgaacgcc agcacatgga cagcggaggt
     3961 ggaggttcga gcggtccctc gggttcgtcg agcctggaag ttctgttcca ggggcccctg
     4021 tcgtcgagcg gtccctcggg ttcgatggtg agcaaaggcg aggagctgtt caccggggtg
     4081 gtgcccatcc tggtcgagct ggacggcgac gtaaacggcc acaagttcag cgtgtccggc
     4141 gagggcgagg gcgatgccac ctacggcaag ctgaccctga agttcatctg caccaccggc
     4201 aagctgcccg tgccctggcc caccctcgtg accaccctga cctacggcgt gcagtgcttc
     4261 agccgctacc ccgaccacat gaagcagcac gacttcttca agtccgccat gcccgaaggc
     4321 tacgtccagg agcgcaccat cttcttcaag gacgacggca actacaagac ccgcgccgag
     4381 gtgaagttcg agggcgacac cctggtgaac cgcatcgagc tgaagggcat cgacttcaag
     4441 gaggacggca acatcctggg gcacaagctg gagtacaact acaacagcca caacgtctat
     4501 atcatggccg acaagcagaa gaacggcatc aaggtgaact tcaagatccg ccacaacatc
     4561 gaggacggca gcgtgcagct cgccgaccac taccagcaga acacccccat cggcgacggc
     4621 cccgtgctgc tgcccgacaa ccactacctg agcacccagt ccgccctgag caaagacccc
     4681 aacgagaagc gcgatcacat ggtccttaag gagttcgtga ccgccgccgg gatcactctc
     4741 ggcatggacg agctgtacaa gtaatgatct agagtcgagt taattaagaa ttccgccccc
     4801 ccccctctcc ctcccccccc ctaacgttac tggccgaagc cgcttggaat aaggccggtg
     4861 tgcgtttgtc tatatgttat tttccaccat attgccgtct tttggcaatg tgagggcccg
     4921 gaaacctggc cctgtcttct tgacgagcat tcctaggggt ctttcccctc tcgccaaagg
     4981 aatgcagggt ctgttgaatg tcgtgaagga agcagttcct ctggaagctt cttgaagaca
     5041 aacaacgtct gtagcgaccc tttgcaggca gcggaacccc ccacctggcg acaggtgcct
     5101 ctgcggccaa aagccacgtg tataagatac acctgcaaag gcggcacaac cccagtgcca
     5161 cgttgtgagt tggatagttg tggaaagagt caaatggctc tcctcaagcg tattcaacaa
     5221 ggggctgaag gatgcccaga aggtacccca ttgtatggga tctgatctgg ggcctcggtg
     5281 cacatgcttt acatgtgttt agtcgaggtt aaaaaaacgt ctaggccccc cgaaccacgg
     5341 ggacgtggtt ttcctttgaa aaacacgatg ataatatggc cacaacctgt tacattgcac
     5401 aagataaaaa tatatcatca cgaacagtaa aactgtctgc ttacataaac agtaatacaa
     5461 ggggtgttat gggatcggcc attgaacaag atggattgca cgcaggttct ccggccgctt
     5521 gggtggagag gctattcggc tatgactggg cacaacagac aatcggctgc tctgatgccg
     5581 ccgtgttccg gctgtcagcg caggggcgcc cggttctttt tgtcaagacc gacctgtccg
     5641 gtgccctgaa tgaactgcag gacgaggcag cgcggctatc gtggctggcc acgacgggcg
     5701 ttccttgcgc agctgtgctc gacgttgtca ctgaagcggg aagggactgg ctgctattgg
     5761 gcgaagtgcc ggggcaggat ctcctgtcat ctcaccttgc tcctgccgag aaagtatcca
     5821 tcatggctga tgcaatgcgg cggctgcata cgcttgatcc ggctacctgc ccattcgacc
     5881 accaagcgaa acatcgcatc gagcgagcac gtactcggat ggaagccggt cttgtcgatc
     5941 aggatgatct ggacgaagag catcaggggc tcgcgccagc cgaactgttc gccaggctca
     6001 aggcgcgcat gcccgacggc gaggatctcg tcgtgaccca tggcgatgcc tgcttgccga
     6061 atatcatggt ggaaaatggc cgcttttctg gattcatcga ctgtggccgg ctgggtgtgg
     6121 cggaccgcta tcaggacata gcgttggcta cccgtgatat tgctgaagag cttggcggcg
     6181 aatgggctga ccgcttcctc gtgctttacg gtatcgccgc tcccgattcg cagcgcatcg
     6241 ccttctatcg ccttcttgac gagttcttct gagtctcgga ctgaacagga atcctcgggg
     6301 ggtgaacagc cattccttcg tgacctgtgc aacgccttct gcaaccctgg agctctgctc
     6361 ggctagtctg actcgaaaag ggcgtgactc aagctgacgg gactccagta gggactttga
     6421 gagcacattt tgtaaaaata tttatctaga cgcaaatgct tatccatgaa tgtcctctta
     6481 gaccatttgg ggatgaagcc atcttaataa ttagtaataa ttaattagta ataattagta
     6541 agcattttct caatgctctg attccatcat gttttcttaa catgataact taaaaaattg
     6601 acatcctttg tactttcttt aatcttaaaa agtacacggc tttttactta tttacctttt
     6661 aaaattgccc ctttagcaat tggaacaagt taaattgtta actaaaaaca gtttggaaat
     6721 tttatttcat tcgttatatc acaccccctt gtcatgactc tgagtcacgt gctgctgtat
     6781 tgcaacgtgc aggagcattt taaacctgtg tgctaaaaat tttccagata cttgctttaa
     6841 agctactttt gtccacaaat gaaatactgt cacagtagac gcttaaatgc cacgttttca
     6901 taccaagagt cattcattac ttcatgtgtc acaaactgtg gtgtttggaa ttgggttttt
     6961 caatgagtgg ctttacttat cacaacaggt aatagcaata gatgttagtg caatacaaag
     7021 tcaccctcaa taaatactgt taattggaga tgagatgtga gtttgtacac aaaacatcag
     7081 actagacctt tgtatgggag agaatttact gtacattaaa ttctttattt tttgttactc
     7141 tgtagccagt cattaatctg aagatttaat atatcatttt attgggatga gatcatagtc
     7201 tttacacaaa tgctatgcaa acaagttact gaatattttt cacctcgtgg agttgtacac
     7261 aaccttttat atatacacac cctaccttct cgcaaatgct gggcttacag gtttattagc
     7321 tagggccttt tgaggtatgc tgtcaggcg
//
